Addgene plasmid #73921: pGEX6P1-GCN4cc-Erp1CT
Purpose: GST fusion- coiled coil- Erp1 cytoplasmic tail
Depositing lab: Blanche Schwappach. Depositing organization: Universitaetsmedizin Goettingen. Publication: delta-COP contains a helix C-terminal to its longin domain key to COPI dynamics and function. Arakel EC, Richter KP, Clancy A, Schwappach B. Proc Natl Acad Sci U S A. 2016 Jun 21;113(25):6916-21. doi: 10.1073/pnas.1603544113. Epub 2016 Jun 13. PubMed 27298352.
Backbone
  Vector backbone: pGEX6P1
  Vector type: Bacterial Expression
Growth in bacteria
  Bacterial resistance: Ampicillin, 100 μg/mL
  Growth temperature: 37°C
  Growth strain: DH5alpha
  Copy number: Unknown
Gene/Insert
  Gene/Insert name: Erp1 CT
  Species: S. cerevisiae (budding yeast)
  Promoter: tac
  Tag / fusion protein: GST (N terminal on backbone)
  Cloning method: Restriction Enzyme; 5′ cloning site EcoR1 (not destroyed); 3′ cloning site Xho1 (not destroyed)
  Sequencing primers: 5′ ACGTTTGGTGGTGGCGACCATCCTCCAAAA
Terms and licenses: Academic/Nonprofit Terms; Industry Terms: Not Available to Industry
How to cite: pGEX6P1-GCN4cc-Erp1CT was a gift from Blanche Schwappach (Addgene plasmid # 73921 ; http://n2t.net/addgene:73921 ; RRID:Addgene_73921)
