[The description below was written by a language model from this plasmid's Addgene catalogue record and pLannotate feature annotations shown in this document.]
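Description:
pGEX6P1-GCN4cc-Erp1CT is a bacterial expression plasmid of about 5.2 kb built on the pGEX6P1 backbone, designed to produce a GST fusion protein in E. coli. It replicates from a ColE1/pMB1-type origin and is selected with ampicillin through the bla (AmpR) gene and its own promoter. The backbone also carries lacI under its native promoter, so the plasmid supplies its own lac repressor. The remaining annotated pieces (short rop and bom fragments, a lac promoter/lacZα segment and a small yciV fragment) are vector remnants rather than functional parts of the payload.

Expression is driven by the strong hybrid tac promoter followed by a lac operator, which keeps transcription repressed by LacI until it is induced with IPTG. The open reading frame begins with Schistosoma japonicum glutathione S-transferase as an N-terminal tag, followed downstream by a short fragment of S. cerevisiae GCN4 corresponding to its coiled-coil region, and then the cytoplasmic tail of budding yeast Erp1, cloned between EcoRI and XhoI sites that were both retained. The Erp1 tail itself is too short to have been picked up by the automated annotation, so it appears only in the catalogue fields. The coiled coil presumably serves to present the tail in an oligomeric form, though the record does not spell this out.

GST allows the fusion to be captured on glutathione resin, making the construct suited to purifying an immobilised tail bait for binding or pull-down assays. The associated publication concerns COPI coat dynamics and δ-COP function, consistent with its use to probe coat interactions with cargo tails.
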