Features (pLannotate 1.2.2; 17 found; start..end, strand, type, name):
     41..69      +  promoter       tac promoter: strong E. coli promoter; hybrid between the trp and lac UV5 promoters
     77..93      +  protein_bind   lac operator: The lac repressor binds to the lac operator to inhibit transcription in E. coli. This inhibition can be relieved by adding lactose or isopropyl-β-D-thiogalactopyranoside (IPTG). lac repressor encoded by lacI
    116..769     +  CDS            GST26_SCHJA: Experimental evidence at protein level: Swiss-Prot protein existence level 1. GST isoenzymes appear to play a central role in the parasite detoxification system. Other functions are also suspected including a role in increasing the solubility of haematin in the parasite gut. From Schistosoma japonicum (Blood fluke).
    842..925     +  CDS            GCN4 (fragment): GCN4_YEAST - Also known as AAS101 From Saccharomyces cerevisiae (strain ATCC 204508 / S288c) (Baker's yeast).
   1063..1102    +  CDS            rop (fragment): Rop protein, which maintains plasmids at low copy number; rop
   1204..1244    +  misc_feature   bom (fragment): basis of mobility region from pBR322
   1349..1453    +  promoter       AmpR promoter: bla
   1454..2314    +  CDS            AmpR: β-lactamase; bla; confers resistance to ampicillin, carbenicillin, and related antibiotics
   2485..3073    +  rep_origin     ori: high-copy-number ColE1/pMB1/pBR322/pUC origin of replication
   3259..3310    -  misc_feature   bom (fragment): basis of mobility region from pBR322
   3317..3394    +  promoter       lacI promoter: lacI
   3395..4477    +  CDS            lacI: lac repressor; lacI; The lac repressor binds to the lac operator to inhibit transcription in E. coli. This inhibition can be relieved by adding lactose or isopropyl-β-D-thiogalactopyranoside (IPTG).
   4490..4511    +  protein_bind   CAP binding site: CAP binding activates transcription in the presence of cAMP. E. coli catabolite activator protein
   4526..4556    +  promoter       lac promoter: promoter for the E. coli lac operon
   4564..4580    +  protein_bind   lac operator: The lac repressor binds to the lac operator to inhibit transcription in E. coli. This inhibition can be relieved by adding lactose or isopropyl-β-D-thiogalactopyranoside (IPTG). lac repressor encoded by lacI
   4600..4773    +  CDS            lacZα: LacZα fragment of β-galactosidase; lacZ fragment
   5037..5153    -  CDS            yciV (fragment): RNAAM_ECOLI - Also known as trpH From Escherichia coli (strain K12).
>Addgene plasmid #73921 | pGEX6P1-GCN4cc-Erp1CT | addgene full sequence | sequence record 200176 | Addgene NGS Result
GACATCATAACGGTTCTGGCAAATATTCTGAAATGAGCTGTTGACAATTAATCATCGGCTCGTATAATGT
GTGGAATTGTGAGCGGATAACAATTTCACACAGGAAACAGTATTCATGTCCCCTATACTAGGTTATTGGA
AAATTAAGGGCCTTGTGCAACCCACTCGACTTCTTTTGGAATATCTTGAAGAAAAATATGAAGAGCATTT
GTATGAGCGCGATGAAGGTGATAAATGGCGAAACAAAAAGTTTGAATTGGGTTTGGAGTTTCCCAATCTT
CCTTATTATATTGATGGTGATGTTAAATTAACACAGTCTATGGCCATCATACGTTATATAGCTGACAAGC
ACAACATGTTGGGTGGTTGTCCAAAAGAGCGTGCAGAGATTTCAATGCTTGAAGGAGCGGTTTTGGATAT
TAGATACGGTGTTTCGAGAATTGCATATAGTAAAGACTTTGAAACTCTCAAAGTTGATTTTCTTAGCAAG
CTACCTGAAATGCTGAAAATGTTCGAAGATCGTTTATGTCATAAAACATATTTAAATGGTGATCATGTAA
CCCATCCTGACTTCATGTTGTATGACGCTCTTGATGTTGTTTTATACATGGACCCAATGTGCCTGGATGC
GTTCCCAAAATTAGTTTGTTTTAAAAAACGTATTGAAGCTATCCCACAAATTGATAAGTACTTGAAATCC
AGCAAGTATATAGCATGGCCTTTGCAGGGCTGGCAAGCCACGTTTGGTGGTGGCGACCATCCTCCAAAAT
CGGATCTGGAAGTTCTGTTCCAGGGGCCCCTGGGATCCGCGGGCGGCGGCGGCTCGGGCGGCGGCGGCTC
GATGAAACAGATCGAAGACAAGCTGGAAGAAATCCTGTCTAAAAACTACCACATCGAAAACGAGCTGGCG
CGCATCAAAAAGCTGCTGGGTGAACGTGGCGGCGGCGGCTCGGGCGGCGGCGGCTCGCGGAATTCGGGCG
GCGGCGGCTCGCACCTGGGCAAATTTTTTGTTAAGCAAAAAATTTTATGACTCGAGCGGCCGCATCGTGA
CTGACTGACGATCTGCCTCGCGCGTTTCGGTGATGACGGTGAAAACCTCTGACACATGCAGCTCCCGGAG
ACGGTCACAGCTTGTCTGTAAGCGGATGCCGGGAGCAGACAAGCCCGTCAGGGCGCGTCAGCGGGTGTTG
GCGGGTGTCGGGGCGCAGCCATGACCCAGTCACGTAGCGATAGCGGAGTGTATAATTCTTGAAGACGAAA
GGGCCTCGTGATACGCCTATTTTTATAGGTTAATGTCATGATAATAATGGTTTCTTAGACGTCAGGTGGC
ACTTTTCGGGGAAATGTGCGCGGAACCCCTATTTGTTTATTTTTCTAAATACATTCAAATATGTATCCGC
TCATGAGACAATAACCCTGATAAATGCTTCAATAATATTGAAAAAGGAAGAGTATGAGTATTCAACATTT
CCGTGTCGCCCTTATTCCCTTTTTTGCGGCATTTTGCCTTCCTGTTTTTGCTCACCCAGAAACGCTGGTG
AAAGTAAAAGATGCTGAAGATCAGTTGGGTGCACGAGTGGGTTACATCGAACTGGATCTCAACAGCGGTA
AGATCCTTGAGAGTTTTCGCCCCGAAGAACGTTTTCCAATGATGAGCACTTTTAAAGTTCTGCTATGTGG
CGCGGTATTATCCCGTGTTGACGCCGGGCAAGAGCAACTCGGTCGCCGCATACACTATTCTCAGAATGAC
TTGGTTGAGTACTCACCAGTCACAGAAAAGCATCTTACGGATGGCATGACAGTAAGAGAATTATGCAGTG
CTGCCATAACCATGAGTGATAACACTGCGGCCAACTTACTTCTGACAACGATCGGAGGACCGAAGGAGCT
AACCGCTTTTTTGCACAACATGGGGGATCATGTAACTCGCCTTGATCGTTGGGAACCGGAGCTGAATGAA
GCCATACCAAACGACGAGCGTGACACCACGATGCCTGCAGCAATGGCAACAACGTTGCGCAAACTATTAA
CTGGCGAACTACTTACTCTAGCTTCCCGGCAACAATTAATAGACTGGATGGAGGCGGATAAAGTTGCAGG
ACCACTTCTGCGCTCGGCCCTTCCGGCTGGCTGGTTTATTGCTGATAAATCTGGAGCCGGTGAGCGTGGG
TCTCGCGGTATCATTGCAGCACTGGGGCCAGATGGTAAGCCCTCCCGTATCGTAGTTATCTACACGACGG
GGAGTCAGGCAACTATGGATGAACGAAATAGACAGATCGCTGAGATAGGTGCCTCACTGATTAAGCATTG
GTAACTGTCAGACCAAGTTTACTCATATATACTTTAGATTGATTTAAAACTTCATTTTTAATTTAAAAGG
ATCTAGGTGAAGATCCTTTTTGATAATCTCATGACCAAAATCCCTTAACGTGAGTTTTCGTTCCACTGAG
CGTCAGACCCCGTAGAAAAGATCAAAGGATCTTCTTGAGATCCTTTTTTTCTGCGCGTAATCTGCTGCTT
GCAAACAAAAAAACCACCGCTACCAGCGGTGGTTTGTTTGCCGGATCAAGAGCTACCAACTCTTTTTCCG
AAGGTAACTGGCTTCAGCAGAGCGCAGATACCAAATACTGTCCTTCTAGTGTAGCCGTAGTTAGGCCACC
ACTTCAAGAACTCTGTAGCACCGCCTACATACCTCGCTCTGCTAATCCTGTTACCAGTGGCTGCTGCCAG
TGGCGATAAGTCGTGTCTTACCGGGTTGGACTCAAGACGATAGTTACCGGATAAGGCGCAGCGGTCGGGC
TGAACGGGGGGTTCGTGCACACAGCCCAGCTTGGAGCGAACGACCTACACCGAACTGAGATACCTACAGC
GTGAGCTATGAGAAAGCGCCACGCTTCCCGAAGGGAGAAAGGCGGACAGGTATCCGGTAAGCGGCAGGGT
CGGAACAGGAGAGCGCACGAGGGAGCTTCCAGGGGGAAACGCCTGGTATCTTTATAGTCCTGTCGGGTTT
CGCCACCTCTGACTTGAGCGTCGATTTTTGTGATGCTCGTCAGGGGGGCGGAGCCTATGGAAAAACGCCA
GCAACGCGGCCTTTTTACGGTTCCTGGCCTTTTGCTGGCCTTTTGCTCACATGTTCTTTCCTGCGTTATC
CCCTGATTCTGTGGATAACCGTATTACCGCCTTTGAGTGAGCTGATACCGCTCGCCGCAGCCGAACGACC
GAGCGCAGCGAGTCAGTGAGCGAGGAAGCGGAAGAGCGCCTGATGCGGTATTTTCTCCTTACGCATCTGT
GCGGTATTTCACACCGCATAAATTCCGACACCATCGAATGGCGCAAAACCTTTCGCGGTATGGCATGATA
GCGCCCGGAAGAGAGTCAATTCAGGGTGGTGAATGTGAAACCAGTAACGTTATACGATGTCGCAGAGTAT
GCCGGTGTCTCTTATCAGACCGTTTCCCGCGTGGTGAACCAGGCCAGCCACGTTTCTGCGAAAACGCGGG
AAAAAGTGGAAGCGGCGATGGCGGAGCTGAATTACATTCCCAACCGCGTGGCACAACAACTGGCGGGCAA
ACAGTCGTTGCTGATTGGCGTTGCCACCTCCAGTCTGGCCCTGCACGCGCCGTCGCAAATTGTCGCGGCG
ATTAAATCTCGCGCCGATCAACTGGGTGCCAGCGTGGTGGTGTCGATGGTAGAACGAAGCGGCGTCGAAG
CCTGTAAAGCGGCGGTGCACAATCTTCTCGCGCAACGCGTCAGTGGGCTGATCATTAACTATCCGCTGGA
TGACCAGGATGCCATTGCTGTGGAAGCTGCCTGCACTAATGTTCCGGCGTTATTTCTTGATGTCTCTGAC
CAGACACCCATCAACAGTATTATTTTCTCCCATGAAGACGGTACGCGACTGGGCGTGGAGCATCTGGTCG
CATTGGGTCACCAGCAAATCGCGCTGTTAGCGGGCCCATTAAGTTCTGTCTCGGCGCGTCTGCGTCTGGC
TGGCTGGCATAAATATCTCACTCGCAATCAAATTCAGCCGATAGCGGAACGGGAAGGCGACTGGAGTGCC
ATGTCCGGTTTTCAACAAACCATGCAAATGCTGAATGAGGGCATCGTTCCCACTGCGATGCTGGTTGCCA
ACGATCAGATGGCGCTGGGCGCAATGCGCGCCATTACCGAGTCCGGGCTGCGCGTTGGTGCGGATATCTC
GGTAGTGGGATACGACGATACCGAAGACAGCTCATGTTATATCCCGCCGTTAACCACCATCAAACAGGAT
TTTCGCCTGCTGGGGCAAACCAGCGTGGACCGCTTGCTGCAACTCTCTCAGGGCCAGGCGGTGAAGGGCA
ATCAGCTGTTGCCCGTCTCACTGGTGAAAAGAAAAACCACGCTAGCGCCCAATACGCAAACCGCCTCTCC
CCGCGCGTTGGCCGATTCATTAATGCAGCTGGCACGACAGGTTTCCCGACTGGAAAGCGGGCAGTGAGCG
CAACGCAATTAATGTAAGTTAGCTCACTCATTAGGCACCCCAGGCTTTACACTTTATGCTTCCGGCTCGT
ATGTTGTGTGGAATTGTGAGCGGATAACAATTTCACACAGGAAACAGCTATGACCATGATTACGGATTCA
CTGGCCGTCGTTTTACAACGTCGTGACTGGGAAAACCCTGGCGTTACCCAACTTAATCGCCTTGCAGCAC
ATCCCCCTTTCGCCAGCTGGCGTAATAGCGAAGAGGCCCGCACCGATCGCCCTTCCCAACAGTTGCGCAG
CCTGAATGGCGAATGGCGCTTTGCCTGGTTTCCGGCACCAGAAGCGGTGCCGGAAAGCTGGCTGGAGTGC
GATCTTCCTGAGGCCGATACTGTCGTCGTCCCCTCAAACTGGCAGATGCACGGTTACGATGCGCCCATCT
ACACCAACGTGACCTATCCCATTACGGTCAATCCGCCGTTTGTTCCCACGGAGAATCCGACGGGTTGTTA
CTCGCTCACATTTAATGTTGATGAAAGCTGGCTACAGGAAGGCCAGACGCGAATTATTTTTGATGGCGTT
GGAATTAGCTTATCGACTGCACGGTGCACCAATGCTTCTGGCGTCAGGCAGCCATCGGAAGCTGTGGTAT
GGCTGTGCAGGTCGTAAATCACTGCATAATTCGTGTCGCTCAAGGCGCACTCCCGTTCTGGATAATGTTT
TTTGCGCC
